>Addgene plasmid #21543 | FLAG-PIWI(aa478-860) | addgene partial sequence | sequence record 27314 | 21543 with CMV-F
AGCAGAGCTCGTTTAGTGAACCGTCAGAATTAACCATGGACTACAAAGACCATGACGGTGATTATAAAGA
TCATGACATCGATTACAAGGATGACGATGACAAGCTTGCGGCCATCACAAGTTTGTACAAAAAAGCAGGC
TCTTTAAAGGAACCAATTCAGTCGACTGGATCGATCTCGAGAGACGCTGGCATGCCCATCCAGGGCCAGC
CGTGCTTCTGCAAATACGCGCAGGGGGCGGACAGCGTGGAGCCCATGTTCCGGCACCTGAAGAACACGTA
TGCGGGCCTGCAGCTGGTGGTGGTCATCCTGCCCGGCAAGACGCCCGTGTACGCCGAGGTCAAGCGCGTG
GGAGACACGGTGCTGGGGATGGCCACGCAGTGCGTGCAGATGAAGAACGTGCAGAGGACCACGCCACAGA
CCCTGTCCAACCTCTGCCTGAAGATCAACGTCAAGCTGGGAGGCGTGAACAACATCCTGCTGCCCCAGGG
CAGGCCGCCGGTGTTCCAGCAGCCCGTCATCTTTCTGGGAGCAGACGTCACTCACCCCCCCGCCGGGGAT
GGGAAGAAGCCCTCCATTGCCGCCGTGGTGGGCAGCATGGACGCCCACCCCAATCGCTACTGCGCCACCG
TGCGCGTGCAGCAGCACCGGCAGGAGATCATACAAGACCTGGCCGCCATGGTCCGCGAGCTCCTCATCCA
GTTCTACAAGTCCACGCGCTTCAAGCCCACCCGCATCATCTTCTACCGCGACGGTGTCTCTGAAGGCCAG
TTCCAGCAGGTTCTCCACCACGAGTTGCT
