[The description below was written by a language model from this plasmid's Addgene catalogue record.]
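Description:
FLAG-PIWI(aa478-860) is a mammalian expression plasmid built on the p3XFLAG-myc-CMV-24 backbone (4752 bp without insert) that encodes a C-terminal fragment of human Argonaute 2 (AGO2, also known as EIF2C2). The 1149 bp insert covers only amino acids 478 to 860 of the protein, the portion named in the construct as the PIWI region. It was placed into the vector by restriction cloning, with a BamHI site at the 5′ junction that was destroyed in the process and an intact NotI site at the 3′ end. The fragment is fused at its N terminus to the 3XFLAG epitope supplied by the backbone, allowing detection and immunoprecipitation with anti-FLAG antibodies. The backbone name and the CMV-based sequencing primer point to expression from a CMV promoter, although the record does not list the promoter explicitly. It also does not say whether the myc tag implied by the backbone name is retained in frame. The plasmid is propagated in E. coli under ampicillin selection. The copy number is recorded as unknown, and no mammalian selection marker is stated.

The construct belongs to a study of how the C-terminal half of human Ago2 interacts with multiple GW-rich regions of GW182 and how that interaction relates to silencing. As a tagged truncation, it suits transient expression in mammalian cells for domain mapping, such as testing whether the PIWI-containing fragment alone is sufficient for binding to GW182 or other partners. It can also be compared with full-length Ago2 or other deletion constructs in co-immunoprecipitation, localization or silencing assays.
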