Addgene plasmid #21543: FLAG-PIWI(aa478-860)
Depositing lab: Edward Chan. Depositing organization: University of Florida. Publication: The C-terminal half of human Ago2 binds to multiple GW-rich regions of GW182 and requires GW182 to mediate silencing. Lian SL, Li S, Abadal GX, Pauley BA, Fritzler MJ, Chan EK. RNA. 2009 May . 15(5):804-13. 10.1261/rna.1229409 PubMed 19324964.
Backbone
  Vector backbone: p3XFLAG-myc-CMV-24
  Backbone size w/o insert (bp): 4752
  Vector type: Mammalian Expression
Growth in bacteria
  Bacterial resistance: Ampicillin, 100 μg/mL
  Growth temperature: 37°C
  Growth strain: DH5alpha
  Copy number: Unknown
Gene/Insert
  Gene/Insert name: Ago2 (alt name: EIF2C2)
  Species: H. sapiens (human)
  Insert size (bp): 1149
  Mutation: contain only aa478-860
  GenBank ID: NM_012154
  Entrez Gene: AGO2 (a.k.a. CASC7, EIF2C2, LESKRES, LINC00980, PPD, Q10)
  Tag / fusion protein: 3XFLAG (N terminal on backbone)
  Cloning method: Restriction Enzyme; 5′ cloning site Bam HI (destroyed during cloning); 3′ cloning site Not I (not destroyed)
  Sequencing primers: 5′ CMV24sp
Terms and licenses: Academic/Nonprofit Terms; Industry Terms: Not Available to Industry
How to cite: FLAG-PIWI(aa478-860) was a gift from Edward Chan (Addgene plasmid # 21543 ; http://n2t.net/addgene:21543 ; RRID:Addgene_21543)
